Addgene plasmid #170531: pFASTbac-HisGST-PTPIP51(36-470)
Purpose: Expresses Cleavable HisGST-tagged PTPIP51 (36-470) in Sf9
Depositing lab: Byung Il Lee. Depositing organization: National Cancer Center (KR). Publication: Phospholipid transfer function of PTPIP51 at mitochondria-associated ER membranes. Yeo HK, Park TH, Kim HY, Jang H, Lee J, Hwang GS, Ryu SE, Park SH, Song HK, Ban HS, Yoon HJ, Lee BI. EMBO Rep. 2021 Jun 4;22(6):e51323. doi: 10.15252/embr.202051323. Epub 2021 May 2. PubMed 33938112.
Backbone
  Vector backbone: pFASTBac-HTb
  Backbone manufacturer: Thermofisher
  Backbone size w/o insert (bp): 5536
  Total vector size (bp): 6841
  Modifications to backbone: GST tag - TEV cleavage site is inserted
  Vector type: Insect Expression
  Selectable markers: Gentamicin
Growth in bacteria
  Bacterial resistance: Ampicillin, 100 μg/mL
  Growth temperature: 37°C
  Growth strain: DH5alpha
  Copy number: High Copy
Gene/Insert
  Gene/Insert name: Protein tyrosine phosphatase interacting protein 51 (alt name: PTPIP51)
  Insert size (bp): 1305
  Entrez Gene: RMDN3 (a.k.a. FAM82A2, FAM82C, RMD-3, RMD3, ptpip51)
  Promoter: Polyhedrin
  Tag / fusion protein: His tag (N terminal on backbone); GST tag (N terminal on backbone)
  Cloning method: Restriction Enzyme; 5′ cloning site BamHI (not destroyed); 3′ cloning site XhoI (not destroyed)
  Sequencing primers: 5′ pGEX5; 3′ SV40 pAreV
Terms and licenses: Academic/Nonprofit Terms; Industry Terms: Not Available to Industry
How to cite: pFASTbac-HisGST-PTPIP51(36-470) was a gift from Byung Il Lee (Addgene plasmid # 170531 ; http://n2t.net/addgene:170531 ; RRID:Addgene_170531)
