[The description below was written by a language model from this plasmid's Addgene catalogue record and pLannotate feature annotations shown in this document.]
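Description:
pFASTbac-HisGST-PTPIP51(36-470) is a baculovirus donor plasmid for insect-cell expression, built on the pFastBac-HTb backbone modified to carry a GST tag and a TEV protease cleavage site after the vector's histidine tag. It is maintained in E. coli through a high-copy ColE1/pUC-type origin with ampicillin resistance (β-lactamase), and also carries an f1 phage origin. The expression cassette and a gentamicin acetyltransferase gene, driven by the Pc integron promoter, sit between the Tn7R and Tn7L ends of a mini-Tn7 element. In systems of this type, that arrangement lets the whole segment be transposed into a baculovirus shuttle genome (bacmid) in a suitable E. coli host, with gentamicin selecting for the transposed marker. The resulting recombinant bacmid is then used to generate virus for infecting insect cells.

Within the mini-Tn7 element, the strong, very late polyhedrin promoter from Autographa californica nucleopolyhedrovirus drives an open reading frame encoding an N-terminal His tag, Schistosoma japonicum GST and then residues 36–470 of human PTPIP51 (gene RMDN3, also called FAM82A2/FAM82C), cloned between BamHI and XhoI sites that were both retained. An SV40 polyadenylation signal terminates the transcript. The tandem tags allow nickel and glutathione affinity purification, and according to the record they can be cleaved off. The TEV site itself is listed as a backbone modification but is not separately annotated in the feature table.

The stated purpose is production of cleavable HisGST-tagged PTPIP51(36–470) in Sf9 cells, and the associated work concerns the protein's phospholipid transfer function at mitochondria-associated ER membranes. The sequenced record is 6,792 nt, slightly shorter than the 6,841 bp catalogue total.
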