Features (pLannotate 1.2.2; 17 found; start..end, strand, type, name):
      2..456     +  rep_origin     f1 ori (sequence partly withheld): f1 bacteriophage origin of replication; arrow indicates direction of (+) strand synthesis
    482..586     +  promoter       AmpR promoter: bla
    587..1447    +  CDS            AmpR: β-lactamase; bla; confers resistance to ampicillin, carbenicillin, and related antibiotics
   1618..2206    +  rep_origin     ori: high-copy-number ColE1/pMB1/pBR322/pUC origin of replication
   2392..2443    -  misc_feature   bom (fragment): basis of mobility region from pBR322
   2511..2735    -  mobile_element Tn7R: mini-Tn7 element (right end of the Tn7 transposon) Tn7
   2802..3335    -  CDS            GmR: gentamycin acetyltransferase; aacC1; confers resistance to gentamycin
   3524..3552    -  promoter       Pc promoter: intI1 (promoter lies within the coding sequence); class 1 integron promoter
   3530..3877    -  CDS            YPR2_ECOLX (fragment): Protein predicted: Swiss-Prot protein existence level 4. From Escherichia coli.
   3904..3995    +  promoter       polyhedrin promoter: polh from Autographa californica; promoter for the baculovirus polyhedrin gene
   4060..4079    +  CDS            8xHis (fragment): 8xHis affinity tag
   4131..4781    +  CDS            GST: glutathione S-transferase from Schistosoma japonicum
   4809..6131    +  CDS            RMDN3 (fragment): RMD3_HUMAN - Also known as FAM82A2, FAM82C, PTPIP51. Experimental evidence at protein level: Swiss-Prot protein existence level 1. Involved in cellular calcium homeostasis regulation. May participate in differentiation and apoptosis of keratinocytes. Overexpression induces apoptosis. From Homo sapiens (Human).
   6176..6259    +  CDS            large T antigen (fragment): large T antigen from SV40 (simian virus 40)
   6282..6416    +  polyA_signal   SV40 poly(A) signal: SV40 polyadenylation signal
   6445..6610    -  mobile_element Tn7L: mini-Tn7 element (left end of the Tn7 transposon) Tn7
   6773..6789    +  CDS            lacZα (fragment): LacZα fragment of β-galactosidase; lacZ fragment
>Addgene plasmid #170531 | pFASTbac-HisGST-PTPIP51(36-470) | addgene full sequence | sequence record 338848 | Addgene NGS Result
G
[124 nt withheld, positions 2-125]
C
[91 nt withheld, positions 127-217]
A
[49 nt withheld, positions 219-267]
CCTTTGACGTTGGAGTCCACGTTCTT
[37 nt withheld, positions 294-330]
ACCCTATCTCGGTCTATTCTTTTGATTTATAAGGGATTTTGCCGATTTCGGCCTATTGGTTAAAAAATGA
GCTGATTTAACAAAAATTTAACGCGAATTTTAACAAAATATTAACGCTTACAATTTAGGTGGCACTTTTC
GGGGAAATGTGCGCGGAACCCCTATTTGTTTATTTTTCTAAATACATTCAAATATGTATCCGCTCATGAG
ACAATAACCCTGATAAATGCTTCAATAATATTGAAAAAGGAAGAGTATGAGTATTCAACATTTCCGTGTC
GCCCTTATTCCCTTTTTTGCGGCATTTTGCCTTCCTGTTTTTGCTCACCCAGAAACGCTGGTGAAAGTAA
AAGATGCTGAAGATCAGTTGGGTGCACGAGTGGGTTACATCGAACTGGATCTCAACAGCGGTAAGATCCT
TGAGAGTTTTCGCCCCGAAGAACGTTTTCCAATGATGAGCACTTTTAAAGTTCTGCTATGTGGCGCGGTA
TTATCCCGTATTGACGCCGGGCAAGAGCAACTCGGTCGCCGCATACACTATTCTCAGAATGACTTGGTTG
AGTACTCACCAGTCACAGAAAAGCATCTTACGGATGGCATGACAGTAAGAGAATTATGCAGTGCTGCCAT
AACCATGAGTGATAACACTGCGGCCAACTTACTTCTGACAACGATCGGAGGACCGAAGGAGCTAACCGCT
TTTTTGCACAACATGGGGGATCATGTAACTCGCCTTGATCGTTGGGAACCGGAGCTGAATGAAGCCATAC
CAAACGACGAGCGTGACACCACGATGCCTGTAGCAATGGCAACAACGTTGCGCAAACTATTAACTGGCGA
ACTACTTACTCTAGCTTCCCGGCAACAATTAATAGACTGGATGGAGGCGGATAAAGTTGCAGGACCACTT
CTGCGCTCGGCCCTTCCGGCTGGCTGGTTTATTGCTGATAAATCTGGAGCCGGTGAGCGTGGGTCTCGCG
GTATCATTGCAGCACTGGGGCCAGATGGTAAGCCCTCCCGTATCGTAGTTATCTACACGACGGGGAGTCA
GGCAACTATGGATGAACGAAATAGACAGATCGCTGAGATAGGTGCCTCACTGATTAAGCATTGGTAACTG
TCAGACCAAGTTTACTCATATATACTTTAGATTGATTTAAAACTTCATTTTTAATTTAAAAGGATCTAGG
TGAAGATCCTTTTTGATAATCTCATGACCAAAATCCCTTAACGTGAGTTTTCGTTCCACTGAGCGTCAGA
CCCCGTAGAAAAGATCAAAGGATCTTCTTGAGATCCTTTTTTTCTGCGCGTAATCTGCTGCTTGCAAACA
AAAAAACCACCGCTACCAGCGGTGGTTTGTTTGCCGGATCAAGAGCTACCAACTCTTTTTCCGAAGGTAA
CTGGCTTCAGCAGAGCGCAGATACCAAATACTGTTCTTCTAGTGTAGCCGTAGTTAGGCCACCACTTCAA
GAACTCTGTAGCACCGCCTACATACCTCGCTCTGCTAATCCTGTTACCAGTGGCTGCTGCCAGTGGCGAT
AAGTCGTGTCTTACCGGGTTGGACTCAAGACGATAGTTACCGGATAAGGCGCAGCGGTCGGGCTGAACGG
GGGGTTCGTGCACACAGCCCAGCTTGGAGCGAACGACCTACACCGAACTGAGATACCTACAGCGTGAGCT
ATGAGAAAGCGCCACGCTTCCCGAAGGGAGAAAGGCGGACAGGTATCCGGTAAGCGGCAGGGTCGGAACA
GGAGAGCGCACGAGGGAGCTTCCAGGGGGAAACGCCTGGTATCTTTATAGTCCTGTCGGGTTTCGCCACC
TCTGACTTGAGCGTCGATTTTTGTGATGCTCGTCAGGGGGGCGGAGCCTATGGAAAAACGCCAGCAACGC
GGCCTTTTTACGGTTCCTGGCCTTTTGCTGGCCTTTTGCTCACATGTTCTTTCCTGCGTTATCCCCTGAT
TCTGTGGATAACCGTATTACCGCCTTTGAGTGAGCTGATACCGCTCGCCGCAGCCGAACGACCGAGCGCA
GCGAGTCAGTGAGCGAGGAAGCGGAAGAGCGCCTGATGCGGTATTTTCTCCTTACGCATCTGTGCGGTAT
TTCACACCGCATAGACCAGCCGCGTAACCTGGCAAAATCGGTTACGGTTGAGTAATAAATGGATGCCCTG
CGTAAGCGGGTGTGGGCGGACAATAAAGTCTTAAACTGAACAAAATAGATCTAAACTATGACAATAAAGT
CTTAAACTAGACAGAATAGTTGTAAACTGAAATCAGTCCAGTTATGCTGTGAAAAAGCATACTGGACTTT
TGTTATGGCTAAAGCAAACTCTTCATTTTCTGAAGTGCAAATTGCCCGTCGTATTAAAGAGGGGCGTGGC
CAAGGGCATGGTAAAGACTATATTCGCGGCGTTGTGACAATTTACCGAACAACTCCGCGGCCGGGAAGCC
GATCTCGGCTTGAACGAATTGTTAGGTGGCGGTACTTGGGTCGATATCAAAGTGCATCACTTCTTCCCGT
ATGCCCAACTTTGTATAGAGAGCCACTGCGGGATCGTCACCGTAATCTGCTTGCACGTAGATCACATAAG
CACCAAGCGCGTTGGCCTCATGCTTGAGGAGATTGATGAGCGCGGTGGCAATGCCCTGCCTCCGGTGCTC
GCCGGAGACTGCGAGATCATAGATATAGATCTCACTACGCGGCTGCTCAAACTTGGGCAGAACGTAAGCC
GCGAGAGCGCCAACAACCGCTTCTTGGTCGAAGGCAGCAAGCGCGATGAATGTCTTACTACGGAGCAAGT
TCCCGAGGTAATCGGAGTCCGGCTGATGTTGGGAGTAGGTGGCTACGTCTCCGAACTCACGACCGAAAAG
ATCAAGAGCAGCCCGCATGGATTTGACTTGGTCAGGGCCGAGCCTACATGTGCGAATGATGCCCATACTT
GAGCCACCTAACTTTGTTTTAGGGCGACTGCCCTGCTGCGTAACATCGTTGCTGCTGCGTAACATCGTTG
CTGCTCCATAACATCAAACATCGACCCACGGCGTAACGCGCTTGCTGCTTGGATGCCCGAGGCATAGACT
GTACAAAAAAACAGTCATAACAAGCCATGAAAACCGCCACTGCGCCGTTACCACCGCTGCGTTCGGTCAA
GGTTCTGGACCAGTTGCGTGAGCGCATACGCTACTTGCATTACAGTTTACGAACCGAACAGGCTTATGTC
AACTGGGTTCGTGCCTTCATCCGTTTCCACGGTGTGCGTCACCCGGCAACCTTGGGCAGCAGCGAAGTCG
AGGCATTTCTGTCCTGGCTGGCGAACGAGCGCAAGGTTTCGGTCTCCACGCATCGTCAGGCATTGGCGGC
CTTGCTGTTCTTCTACGGCAAGGTGCTGTGCACGGATCTGCCCTGGCTTCAGGAGATCGGAAGACCTCGG
CCGTCGCGGCGCTTGCCGGTGGTGCTGACCCCGGATGAAGTGGTTCGCATCCTCGGTTTTCTGGAAGGCG
AGCATCGTTTGTTCGCCCAGGACTCTAGCTATAGTTCTAGTGGTTGGCTACGTATACTCCGGAATATTAA
TAGATCATGGAGATAATTAAAATGATAACCATCTCGCAAATAAATAAGTATTTTACTGTTTTCGTAACAG
TTTTGTAATAAAAAAACCTATAAATATTCCGGATTATTCATACCGTCCCACCATCGGGCGCGGATCTCGG
TCCGAAACCATGTCGTACTACCATCACCATCACCATCACGATTACGATATCCCAACGACCAAAGACCTGG
ATGATCAGGGCGCCATGGGTTCCCCTATACTAGGTTATTGGAAAATTAAGGGCCTTGTGCAACCCACTCG
ACTTCTTTTGGAATATCTTGAAGAAAAATATGAAGAGCATTTGTATGAGCGCGATGAAGGTGATAAATGG
CGAAACAAAAAGTTTGAATTGGGTTTGGAGTTTCCCAATCTTCCTTATTATATTGATGGTGATGTTAAAT
TAACACAGTCTATGGCCATCATACGTTATATAGCTGACAAGCACAACATGTTGGGTGGTTGTCCAAAAGA
GCGTGCAGAGATTTCAATGCTTGAAGGAGCGGTTTTGGATATTAGATACGGTGTTTCGAGAATTGCATAT
AGTAAAGACTTTGAAACTCTCAAAGTTGATTTTCTTAGCAAGCTACCTGAAATGCTGAAAATGTTCGAAG
ATCGTTTATGTCATAAAACATATTTAAATGGTGATCATGTAACCCATCCTGACTTCATGTTGTATGACGC
TCTTGATGTTGTTTTATACATGGACCCAATGTGCCTGGATGCGTTCCCAAAATTAGTTTGTTTTAAAAAA
CGTATTGAAGCTATCCCACAAATTGATAAGTACTTGAAATCCAGCAAGTATATAGCATGGCCTTTGCAGG
GCTGGCAAGCCACGTTTGGTGGTGGCGACCATCCTCCAAAAGCTAGTCTGGTTCCGAGATCTGAAAACCT
GTATTTTCAGGGATCCAAACGGACCCAGCGTCATGGCCGCAGCCAGAGCCTGCCCAACTCCCTGGACTAT
ACGCAGACTTCAGATCCCGGACGCCACGTGATGCTCCTGCGGGCTGTCCCAGGTGGGGCTGGAGATGCCT
CAGTGCTGCCCAGCCTTCCACGGGAAGGACAGGAGAAGGTGCTGGACCGCCTGGACTTTGTGCTGACCAG
CCTTGTGGCGCTGCGGCGGGAGGTGGAGGAGCTGAGAAGCAGCCTGCGAGGGCTTGCGGGGGAGATTGTT
GGGGAGGTCCGATGCCACATGGAAGAGAACCAGAGAGTGGCTCGGCGGCGAAGGTTTCCGTTTGTCCGGG
AGAGGAGTGACTCCACTGGCTCCAGCTCTGTCTACTTCACGGCCTCCTCGGGAGCCACGTTCACAGATGC
TGAGAGTGAAGGGGGTTACACAACAGCCAATGCGGAGTCTGACAATGAGCGGGACTCTGACAAAGAAAGT
GAGGACGGGGAAGATGAAGTGAGCTGTGAGACTGTGAAGATGGGGAGAAAGGATTCTCTTGACTTGGAGG
AAGAGGCAGCTTCAGGTGCCTCCAGTGCCCTGGAGGCTGGAGGTTCCTCAGGCTTGGAGGATGTGCTGCC
CCTCCTGCAGCAGGCCGACGAGCTGCACAGGGGTGATGAGCAAGGCAAGCGGGAGGGCTTCCAGCTGCTG
CTCAACAACAAGCTGGTGTATGGAAGCCGGCAGGACTTTCTCTGGCGCCTGGCCCGAGCCTACAGTGACA
TGTGTGAGCTCACTGAGGAGGTGAGCGAGAAGAAGTCATATGCCCTAGATGGAAAAGAAGAAGCAGAGGC
TGCTCTGGAGAAGGGGGATGAGAGTGCTGACTGTCACCTGTGGTATGCGGTGCTTTGTGGTCAGCTGGCT
GAGCATGAGAGCATCCAGAGGCGCATCCAGAGTGGCTTTAGCTTCAAGGAGCATGTGGACAAAGCCATTG
CTCTCCAGCCAGAAAACCCCATGGCTCACTTTCTTCTTGGCAGGTGGTGCTATCAGGTCTCTCACCTGAG
CTGGCTAGAAAAAAAAACTGCTACAGCCTTGCTTGAAAGCCCTCTCAGTGCCACTGTGGAAGATGCCCTC
CAGAGCTTCCTAAAGGCTGAAGAACTACAGCCAGGATTTTCCAAAGCAGGAAGGGTATATATTTCCAAGT
GCTACAGAGAACTAGGGAAAAACTCTGAAGCTAGATGGTGGATGAAGTTGGCCCTGGAGCTGCCAGATGT
CACGAAGGAGGATTTGGCTATCCAGAAGGACCTGGAAGAACTGGAAGTCATTTTACGAGACTAACTCGAG
GCATGCGGTACCAAGCTTGTCGAGAAGTACTAGAGGATCATAATCAGCCATACCACATTTGTAGAGGTTT
TACTTGCTTTAAAAAACCTCCCACACCTCCCCCTGAACCTGAAACATAAAATGAATGCAATTGTTGTTGT
TAACTTGTTTATTGCAGCTTATAATGGTTACAAATAAAGCAATAGCATCACAAATTTCACAAATAAAGCA
TTTTTTTCACTGCATTCTAGTTGTGGTTTGTCCAAACTCATCAATGTATCTTATCATGTCTGGATCTGAT
CACTGATATCGCCTAGGAGATCCGAACCAGATAAGTGAAATCTAGTTCCAAACTATTTTGTCATTTTTAA
TTTTCGTATTAGCTTACGACGCTACACCCAGTTCCCATCTATTTTGTCACTCTTCCCTAAATAATCCTTA
AAAACTCCATTTCCACCCCTCCCAGTTCCCAACTATTTTGTCCGCCCACAGCGGGGCATTTTTCTTCCTG
TTATGTTTTTAATCAAACATCCTGCCAACTCCATGTGACAAACCGTCATCTTCGGCTACTTTTTCTCTGT
CACAGAATGAAAATTTTTCTGTCATCTCTTCGTTATTAATGTTTGTAATTGACTGAATATCAACGCTTAT
TTGCAGCCTGAATGGCGAATGG
