>Addgene plasmid #170531 | pFASTbac-HisGST-PTPIP51(36-470) | depositor partial sequence | sequence record 331316 | pGEX5
TCCCCAAGCTAGTCTGGTTCGAGATCTGAAAACCTGTATTTTCAGGGATCCAAACGGACCCAGCGTCATG
GCCGCAGCCAGAGCCTGCCCAACTCCCTGGACTATACGCAGACTTCAGATCCCGGACGCCACGTGATGCT
CCTGCGGGCTGTCCCAGGTGGGGCTGGAGATGCCTCAGTGCTGCCCAGCCTTCCACGGGAAGGACAGGAG
AAGGTGCTGGACCGCCTGGACTTTGTGCTGACCAGCCTTGTGGCGCTGCGGCGGGAGGTGGAGGAGCTGA
GAAGCAGCCTGCGAGGGCTTGCGGGGGAGATTGTTGGGGAGGTCCGATGCCACATGGAAGAGAACCAGAG
AGTGGCTCGGCGGCGAAGGTTTCCGTTTGTCCGGGAGAGGAGTGACTCCACTGGCTCCAGCTCTGTCTAC
TTCACGGCCTCCTCGGGAGCCACGTTCACAGATGCTGAGAGTGAAGGGGGTTACACAACAGCCAATGCGG
AGTCTGACAATGAGCGGGACTCTGACAAAGAAAGTGAGGACGGGGAAGATGAAGTGAGCTGTGAGACTGT
GAAGATGGGGAGAAAGGATTCTCTTGACTTGGAGGAAGAGGCAGCTTCAGGTGCCTCCAGTGCCCTGGAG
GCTGGAGGTTCCTCAGGCTTGGAGGATGTGCTGCCCCTCCTGCAGCAGGCCGACGAGCTGCACAGGGGTG
ATGAGCAAGGCAAGCGGGAGGGCTTCCAGCTGCTGCTCAACAACAAGCTGGTGTATGGAAGCCGGCAGGA
CTTTCTCTGGCGCCTGGCCCGAGCCTACAGTGACATGTGTGAGCTCACTGAGGAGGTGAGCGAGAAGAAG
TCATATGCCCTAGATGGAAAAGAAGAAGCAGAGGCTGCTCTGGAGAAGGGGGGATGAGAGTGCTGACTGT
CACCTGTGGTATGCGGTGCTTTGTGGTCAGCTGGCTGAGCATGAGAGCATCCAGAGGCGCATCCAGAGTG
GCTTTAGCTTCAAGGAGCATGTGGACAAAGCCATTGCTCTCCAGCCAGAAAACCCCATGGCTCACTTTCT
TCTTGGGCAGGTGGTGCTATCAGGTCTCTCACCTGAGCTGGCTAGAAAAAAAAACTGCTACAGCCTTGCT
TGAAAGCCCTCTCATGCCACCGGTGGGAGAAAGCCCTCCCAAACTTCCTAAAGGCTGAAGAATACAGCCC
GGATTTTCCAAACCGGGAAAGGGGTTTTATTTTCCAGTGGTTCCAGAAACTAGGGGAAAACCTTAAACCA
AAAGGGGGGGGAGAAAATTGGCCCCGGACCGCCCAAATTCCCAAAGGGGATTTGCTTTCCCAAAGACCCG
GAAAAAATGGAAAGCTTTTTTAAAACAAACCCGGGGGGGGGCGGCCCGCGCTGGGGGGAAAAACAAAAGG
ATAAACCCCCCC
