>Addgene plasmid #170531 | pFASTbac-HisGST-PTPIP51(36-470) | depositor partial sequence | sequence record 331317 | SV40 AreV
ACTCTGTAGTCTCGACAGCTTGGTACCGCATGCCTCGAGTTAGTCTCGTAAAATGACTTCCAGTTCTTCC
AGGTCCTTCTGGATAGCCAAATCCTCCTTCGTGACATCTGGCAGCTCCGGGCCAACTTCATCCACCATCT
AGCTTCAGAGTTTTTCCCTAGTTCTCTGTAGCACTTGGAAATATATACCCTTCCTGCTTTGGAAAATCCT
GGCTGTAGTTCTTCAGCCTTTAGGAAGCTCTGGAGGGCATCTTCCACAGTGGCACTGAGAGGGCTTTCAA
GCAAGGCTGTAGCAGTTTTTTTTTCTAGCCAGCTCAGGTGAGAGACCTGATAGCACCACCTGCCAAGAAG
AAAGTGAGCCATGGGGTTTTCTGGCTGGAGAGCAATGGCTTTGTCCACATGCTCCTTGAAGCTAAAGCCA
CTCTGGATGCGCCTCTGGATGCTCTCATGCTCAGCCAGCTGACCACAAAGCACCGCATACCACAGGTGAC
AGTCAGCACTCTCATCCCCCTTCTCCAGAGCAGCCTCTGCTTCTTCTTTTCCATCTAGGGCATATGACTT
CTTCTCGCTCACCTCCTCAGTGAGCTCACACATGTCACTGTAGGCTCGGGCCAGGCGCCAGAGAAAGTCC
TGCCGGCTTCCATACACCAGCTTGTTGTTGAGCAGCAGCTGGAAGCCCTCCCGCTTGCCTTGCTCATCAC
CCCTGTGCAGCTCGTCGGCCTGCTGCAGGAGGGGCAGCACATCCTCCAAGCCTGAGGAACCTCCAGCCTC
CAGGGCACTGGAGGCACCTGAAGCTGCCTCTTCCTCCAAGTCAAGAGAATCCTTTCTCCCCATCTTCACA
GTCTCACAGCTCACTTCATCTTCCCCGTCCTCACTTTCTTTGTCAGAGTCCCGCTCATTGTCAGACTCCG
CATTGGCTGTTGTGTAACCCCCTTCACTCTCAGCATCTGTGAACGTGGCTCCCGAGGAGGCCGTGAAGTA
GACAGAGCTGGAGCCAGTGGAGTCACTCCTCTCCCGGACAAACGGAAACCTTCGCCGCCGAGCCACTCTC
TGGTTCTCTTCCATGTGGCATCGGACCTCCCCAACAATCTCCCCCGCAAGCCCTCGCAAGGTGGTTTTCA
GCTCCTCCACCTCCCGCCGCACGGCCCCAAGGGTGGTCAGCAAAAGATCCAGGCGGTCCGCACCTTTTCC
TGTCCTCTCCCGGGAAGGTGGGGAGCCTGAAGGATTTCCCCCCCCCTGGGAAAACCCGCAGGAACATAAA
TGGGGGTCCGGGATTTAAAATTTGGTTAATTCCCGGGAATGGGGAGGGCTGGGGGGGCCAGAACCCGGCC
TTTGTTCCTCAAAAAAAAGGTTTAATTCCGACCAAAAACTTTTT
